Addgene plasmid #212519: pTwist-SARS-CoV-2 Spike-deltaC18 BA.4
Purpose: Encodes SARS-CoV-2 variant BA.4 Spike for pseudovirus production
Depositing lab: Alejandro Balazs. Depositing organization: Massachusetts General Hospital. Publication: Ongoing evolution of SARS-CoV-2 drives escape from mRNA vaccine-induced humoral immunity. Roederer AL, Cao Y, Denis KS, Sheehan ML, Li CJ, Lam EC, Gregory DJ, Poznansky MC, Iafrate AJ, Canaday DH, Gravenstein S, Garcia-Beltran WF, Balazs AB. medRxiv [Preprint]. 2024 Mar 7:2024.03.05.24303815. doi: 10.1101/2024.03.05.24303815. PubMed 38496628.
Backbone
  Vector backbone: pTwist-CMV-BetaGlobin-WPRE-Neo
  Backbone manufacturer: Twist
  Vector type: Mammalian Expression
Growth in bacteria
  Bacterial resistance: Ampicillin, 100 μg/mL
  Growth temperature: 37°C
  Growth strain: DH5alpha
  Copy number: High Copy
Gene/Insert
  Gene/Insert name: SARS-CoV-2 Spike BA.4
  Species: Severe acute respiratory syndrome coronavirus 2
  Mutation: T19I ,deltaL24P25P26 ,A27S ,delH69-V70 ,G142D ,V213G ,G339D ,S371F ,S373P ,S375F ,T376A ,D405N ,R408S ,K417N ,N440K ,L452R ,S477N ,T478K ,E484A ,F486V ,Q498R ,N501Y ,Y505H ,D614G ,H655Y ,N658S ,N679K ,P681H ,N764K ,D796Y ,Q954H ,N969K
  Entrez Gene: S (a.k.a. GU280_gp02, spike glycoprotein)
  Promoter: CAG
  Cloning method: Ligation Independent Cloning
Terms and licenses: Academic/Nonprofit Terms; Industry Terms: Not Available to Industry
Depositor comments: Relevant mutations: T19I , deltaL24P25P26 , A27S , delH69-V70 , G142D , V213G , G339D , S371F , S373P , S375F , T376A , D405N , R408S , K417N , N440K , L452R , S477N , T478K , E484A , F486V , Q498R , N501Y , Y505H , D614G , H655Y , N658S , N679K , P681H , N764K , D796Y , Q954H , N969K Please visit https://www.medrxiv.org/content/10.1101/2024.03.05.24303815v1 for medRxiv preprint.
How to cite: pTwist-SARS-CoV-2 Spike-deltaC18 BA.4 was a gift from Alejandro Balazs (Addgene plasmid # 212519 ; http://n2t.net/addgene:212519 ; RRID:Addgene_212519)
