[The description below was written by a language model from this plasmid's Addgene catalogue record and pLannotate feature annotations shown in this document.]
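Description:
pTwist-SARS-CoV-2 Spike-deltaC18 BA.4 is a mammalian expression plasmid built on the Twist pTwist-CMV-BetaGlobin-WPRE-Neo backbone. It encodes the spike glycoprotein of the SARS-CoV-2 Omicron BA.4 lineage and is used to produce spike-pseudotyped virus particles. In bacteria it is maintained through a high-copy ColE1/pUC-type origin and selected with ampicillin via the AmpR β-lactamase gene. A separate SV40 early promoter–neo–bGH poly(A) cassette provides neomycin-class (G418) selection in mammalian cells.

The spike open reading frame spans about 3.75 kb of the roughly 10.4 kb sequence. It carries the recorded BA.4 changes, including the L24–P26 and H69–V70 deletions, a dense cluster of receptor-binding-domain substitutions such as L452R, F486V, Q498R and N501Y, and D614G, N658S and P681H. The "deltaC18" in the name indicates removal of the C-terminal 18 residues of the cytoplasmic tail, a truncation commonly used to improve spike incorporation into pseudovirions, although the record does not explain it further.

The catalogue lists the promoter as CAG. The backbone name and the annotated features instead point to a CMV enhancer and CMV promoter elements followed by a truncated human β-globin intron upstream of the coding sequence, so the promoter designation is not fully consistent within the record. Downstream, a WPRE enhances transcript stability and expression, followed by an SV40 polyadenylation signal. β-globin insulator elements together with T7 and rrnG terminators flank the cassettes and limit transcriptional read-through. The associated work concerns escape of evolving SARS-CoV-2 variants from mRNA vaccine-induced antibody responses, which fits use of this plasmid in pseudovirus neutralization assays.
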