Features (pLannotate 1.2.2; 21 found; start..end, strand, type, name):
      1..3750    +  CDS            S: SPIKE_SARS2 - Experimental evidence at protein level: Swiss-Prot protein existence level 1. [Spike glycoprotein]: May down-regulate host tetherin (BST2) by lysosomal degradation, thereby counteracting its antiviral activity. From Severe acute respiratory syndrome coronavirus 2 (2019-nCoV) (SARS-CoV-2).
   3824..4412    +  misc_feature   WPRE: woodchuck hepatitis virus posttranscriptional regulatory element
   4465..4586    -  polyA_signal   SV40 poly(A) signal: SV40 polyadenylation signal
   4609..4678    -  CDS            large T antigen (fragment): large T antigen from SV40 (simian virus 40)
   4701..4747    +  terminator     T7 terminator: transcription terminator for bacteriophage T7 RNA polymerase
   4777..4913    +  terminator     rrnG terminator: transcription terminator from the E. coli ribosomal RNA rrnG operon (Albrechtsen et al., 1991)
   4958..5029    +  misc_feature   3' β-globin insulator: insulator downstream of the human β-globin locus (Farrell et al., 2002)
   5074..5270    +  promoter       SV40 promoter: SV40 early promoter
   5284..6075    +  CDS            neo: KKA2_KLEPN - Also known as kan, nptII. Experimental evidence at protein level: Swiss-Prot protein existence level 1. Resistance to kanamycin, neomycin, paromomycin, ribostamycin, butirosin and gentamicin B. From Klebsiella pneumoniae.
   6089..6313    +  polyA_signal   bGH poly(A) signal: bovine growth hormone polyadenylation signal
   6509..7097    -  rep_origin     ori: high-copy-number ColE1/pMB1/pBR322/pUC origin of replication
   7269..7333    -  CDS            bla(M) (fragment): β-lactamase lacking the signal sequence; bla(M); allows cytosolic expression of β-lactamase
   7843..8703    +  CDS            AmpR: β-lactamase; bla; confers resistance to ampicillin, carbenicillin, and related antibiotics
   8716..8852    +  terminator     rrnG terminator: transcription terminator from the E. coli ribosomal RNA rrnG operon (Albrechtsen et al., 1991)
   9004..9075    +  misc_feature   5' β-globin insulator: insulator upstream of the human β-globin locus (Farrell et al., 2002)
   9080..9126    -  terminator     T7 terminator: transcription terminator for bacteriophage T7 RNA polymerase
   9144..9192    -  polyA_signal   poly(A) signal: synthetic polyadenylation signal
   9273..9576    +  enhancer       CMV enhancer: human cytomegalovirus immediate early enhancer
   9649..9666    -  promoter       CMV promoter (fragment): human cytomegalovirus (CMV) immediate early promoter
   9729..9780    +  promoter       CMVd2 promoter: truncated human cytomegalovirus (CMV) immediate early promoter that yields moderately reduced expression relative to the full-length promoter
   9914..10389   +  intron         β-globin intron: internally truncated intron from human β-globin
>Addgene plasmid #212519 | pTwist-SARS-CoV-2 Spike-deltaC18 BA.4 | addgene full sequence | sequence record 432834 | Addgene NGS Result
ATGTTTGTGTTCCTCGTTCTCCTGCCCCTCGTTTCTTCCCAATGCGTGAACCTCATAACTAGAACGCAGT
CTTACACGAACTCTTTTACTCGTGGAGTATACTATCCCGATAAAGTCTTTAGGTCCAGTGTCCTTCATTC
TACTCAAGACCTTTTCCTGCCATTCTTCTCAAATGTCACCTGGTTCCATGCTATCTCTGGCACCAACGGA
ACTAAACGATTTGATAATCCCGTCTTGCCATTTAACGATGGCGTATACTTTGCCTCAACGGAGAAGTCCA
ACATTATCCGGGGATGGATATTTGGCACCACCCTGGACTCCAAGACACAGTCTCTCCTCATTGTGAACAA
CGCCACCAATGTCGTCATCAAAGTCTGTGAATTTCAATTTTGTAACGATCCCTTTCTCGATGTTTATTAT
CATAAGAATAACAAGTCTTGGATGGAGTCAGAGTTCCGCGTTTACAGTTCCGCTAACAACTGTACTTTTG
AGTACGTTTCCCAACCATTTCTCATGGATCTTGAAGGGAAGCAAGGCAACTTCAAGAATCTCCGCGAATT
TGTGTTTAAGAATATAGACGGCTACTTCAAAATTTATAGCAAGCATACCCCGATAAATCTGGGTCGGGAT
CTCCCTCAAGGCTTCTCCGCGTTGGAACCCCTCGTGGACTTGCCGATTGGCATCAACATCACCCGGTTCC
AAACCCTTCTTGCCCTTCATCGAAGCTACCTCACGCCTGGCGACAGTAGTAGTGGTTGGACAGCGGGCGC
AGCAGCCTACTATGTGGGATATTTGCAACCACGCACCTTTCTTCTCAAATATAACGAAAACGGAACAATT
ACCGATGCCGTAGACTGTGCCCTCGATCCCCTGTCCGAAACTAAATGCACACTCAAGTCCTTCACAGTTG
AGAAAGGCATATACCAAACCAGTAACTTCCGCGTCCAACCCACCGAATCCATTGTTCGATTCCCTAACAT
CACCAATTTGTGTCCTTTCGATGAAGTATTTAATGCCACTCGATTTGCATCAGTTTATGCCTGGAATCGC
AAGCGAATATCAAATTGTGTTGCAGATTATAGTGTCCTGTATAATTTCGCACCATTCTTCGCTTTTAAGT
GTTATGGGGTCAGCCCTACGAAATTGAATGACTTGTGTTTTACCAACGTTTACGCAGATTCTTTCGTCAT
ACGCGGCAACGAAGTCAGCCAGATTGCACCGGGGCAAACCGGAAATATAGCAGACTATAATTATAAGTTG
CCGGATGACTTCACCGGCTGCGTTATAGCATGGAACTCCAATAAGCTCGATTCAAAAGTCGGCGGCAACT
ATAATTATCGTTACCGCCTGTTTCGCAAGTCAAATCTGAAGCCCTTTGAACGTGACATCTCCACCGAAAT
TTATCAAGCTGGCAACAAACCATGTAATGGAGTGGCAGGGGTTAACTGTTATTTTCCCCTTCAATCATAC
GGATTTCGACCAACATATGGGGTGGGCCATCAACCATATCGGGTGGTAGTCTTGAGCTTTGAGCTGCTCC
ACGCACCGGCTACAGTTTGCGGACCGAAGAAAAGCACTAACCTGGTGAAGAATAAATGTGTGAACTTCAA
CTTTAATGGGCTCACCGGAACAGGGGTGCTGACAGAATCAAACAAGAAATTTCTCCCTTTTCAACAATTT
GGTAGAGACATTGCCGATACCACAGATGCCGTCCGCGATCCGCAAACACTGGAAATCCTCGATATAACAC
CCTGTAGCTTCGGCGGGGTCAGCGTGATAACTCCCGGAACGAACACATCCAACCAAGTGGCTGTCCTGTA
TCAAGGTGTCAACTGTACCGAAGTCCCTGTGGCGATACACGCCGACCAACTGACACCCACCTGGAGAGTC
TACTCAACAGGTTCCAATGTCTTTCAAACTAGAGCGGGTTGTCTCATTGGCGCTGAGTATGTCAATAGTT
CATACGAATGTGATATTCCTATTGGGGCAGGAATCTGTGCGTCTTATCAAACTCAAACGAAATCACACCG
GCGCGCTCGCTCAGTAGCCAGCCAGTCCATAATCGCCTATACCATGAGTCTCGGGGCTGAGAACTCCGTG
GCTTATTCAAACAATTCCATCGCAATCCCAACTAACTTTACCATTAGCGTTACCACGGAAATCTTGCCCG
TCAGCATGACTAAGACGAGCGTAGACTGTACGATGTATATCTGTGGGGATTCCACCGAGTGTAGCAACCT
CTTGCTTCAATACGGGTCTTTCTGTACTCAACTCAAACGAGCATTGACCGGAATTGCGGTCGAACAAGAC
AAGAATACCCAAGAGGTGTTCGCACAAGTAAAGCAAATATACAAAACGCCGCCAATCAAATATTTTGGCG
GGTTTAATTTTAGCCAAATACTGCCAGACCCATCTAAGCCTTCAAAACGCAGCTTTATCGAGGATCTGCT
GTTCAACAAAGTTACGTTGGCTGACGCGGGTTTCATTAAGCAGTATGGGGATTGTTTGGGAGACATTGCG
GCCCGCGACCTTATCTGTGCTCAAAAATTCAATGGGTTGACAGTTCTGCCCCCTCTGCTCACTGATGAGA
TGATTGCACAGTATACATCAGCATTGTTGGCAGGAACCATTACATCCGGCTGGACTTTTGGCGCGGGTGC
GGCCCTTCAAATACCTTTCGCTATGCAAATGGCTTACAGATTCAATGGGATTGGTGTCACGCAAAATGTA
TTGTATGAAAATCAGAAGCTGATCGCTAATCAATTTAACAGCGCGATTGGCAAGATCCAAGATTCACTGT
CAAGCACAGCGTCCGCCCTCGGCAAACTCCAAGATGTTGTGAATCATAACGCCCAGGCCCTGAATACCCT
CGTGAAGCAACTGAGTTCTAAATTCGGCGCAATCTCCAGCGTCCTCAACGACATATTGTCCAGACTTGAT
AAGGTGGAAGCCGAGGTGCAAATTGATCGGCTCATCACAGGCAGGCTCCAGTCACTCCAAACTTATGTGA
CACAACAGTTGATCCGGGCTGCTGAGATACGAGCAAGCGCCAACCTGGCCGCCACTAAAATGTCAGAGTG
CGTGCTCGGGCAGTCCAAACGGGTTGACTTTTGTGGCAAGGGCTATCACTTGATGTCCTTCCCCCAATCC
GCCCCACATGGAGTGGTCTTTCTCCACGTCACTTATGTCCCTGCTCAAGAGAAGAACTTTACGACAGCTC
CAGCAATCTGTCACGATGGCAAAGCGCACTTTCCCAGGGAAGGCGTTTTCGTCAGTAATGGCACGCATTG
GTTTGTGACCCAAAGGAATTTCTATGAACCCCAAATCATAACCACTGACAATACATTTGTCTCAGGCAAC
TGTGATGTGGTCATTGGGATCGTGAACAACACGGTATATGATCCCCTGCAACCCGAGTTGGATAGCTTCA
AAGAGGAATTGGATAAATACTTTAAGAATCATACTTCACCCGATGTTGATCTCGGGGACATATCAGGAAT
AAATGCAAGTGTCGTCAACATTCAGAAAGAGATTGATCGCCTTAATGAGGTCGCCAAGAACTTGAATGAA
TCTTTGATCGACTTGCAAGAACTGGGCAAATACGAACAATATATTAAATGGCCCTGGTACATTTGGTTGG
GCTTTATCGCCGGACTTATAGCTATCGTTATGGTCACAATTATGTTGTGCTGTATGACTAGCTGTTGTTC
CTGCTTGAAAGGATGTTGCAGTTGCGGATCTTGTTGTAAATAAAGGATCCTCTAGAAGTTGTCTCCTCCT
GCACTGACTGACTGATACAATCGATTTCTGGATCCGCAGGCCTAATCAACCTCTGGATTACAAAATTTGT
GAAAGATTGACTGGTATTCTTAACTATGTTGCTCCTTTTACGCTATGTGGATACGCTGCTTTAATGCCTT
TGTATCATGCTATTGCTTCCCGTATGGCTTTCATTTTCTCCTCCTTGTATAAATCCTGGTTGCTGTCTCT
TTATGAGGAGTTGTGGCCCGTTGTCAGGCAACGTGGCGTGGTGTGCACTGTGTTTGCTGACGCAACCCCC
ACTGGTTGGGGCATTGCCACCACCTGTCAGCTCCTTTCCGGGACTTTCGCTTTCCCCCTCCCTATTGCCA
CGGCGGAACTCATCGCCGCCTGCCTTGCCCGCTGCTGGACAGGGGCTCGGCTGTTGGGCACTGACAATTC
CGTGGTGTTGTCGGGGAAGCTGACGTCCTTTCCATGGCTGCTCGCCTGTGTTGCCACCTGGATTCTGCGC
GGGACGTCCTTCTGCTACGTCCCTTCGGCCCTCAATCCAGCGGACCTTCCTTCCCGCGGCCTGCTGCCGG
CTCTGCGGCCTCTTCCGCGTCTTCGCCTTCGCCCTCAGACGAGTCGGATCTCCCTTTGGGCCGCCTCCCC
GCCTGTCTAGCTTGACTGACTGAGATACAGCGTACCTTCAGCTCACAGACATGATAAGATACATTGATGA
GTTTGGACAAACCACAACTAGAATGCAGTGAAAAAAATGCTTTATTTGTGAAATTTGTGATGCTATTGCT
TTATTTGTAACCATTATAAGCTGCAATAAACAAGTTAACAACAACAATTGCATTCATTTTATGTTTCAGG
TTCAGGGGGAGGTGTGGGAGGTTTTTTAAAGCAAGTAAAACCTCTACAAATGTGGTATTGGCCCATCTCT
ATCGGTATCGTAGCATAACCCCTTGGGGCCTCTAAACGGGTCTTGAGGGGTTTTTTGTGCCCCTCGGGCC
GGATTGCTATCTACCGGCATTGGCGCAGAAAAAAATGCCTGATGCGACGCTGCGCGTCTTATACTCCCAC
ATATGCCAGATTCAGCAACGGATACGGCTTCCCCAACTTGCCCACTTCCATACGTGTCCTCCTTACCAGA
AATTTATCCTTAAGGTCGTCAGCTATCCTGCAGGCGATCTCTCGATTTCGATCAAGACATTCCTTTAATG
GTCTTTTCTGGACACCACTAGGGGTCAGAAGTAGTTCATCAAACTTTCTTCCCTCCCTAATCTCATTGGT
TACCTTGGGCTATCGAAACTTAATTAAGCGATCTGCATCTCAATTAGTCAGCAACCATAGTCCCGCCCCT
AACTCCGCCCATCCCGCCCCTAACTCCGCCCAGTTCCGCCCATTCTCCGCCCCATCGCTGACTAATTTTT
TTTATTTATGCAGAGGCCGAGGCCGCCTCGGCCTCTGAGCTATTCCAGAAGTAGTGAGGAGGCTTTTTTG
GAGGCCTAGGCTTTTGCAAAGGAGGTAGCCAACATGATTGAACAAGATGGATTGCACGCAGGTTCTCCCG
CCGCTTGGGTGGAGAGGCTATTCGGCTATGACTGGGCACAACAGACAATCGGCTGCTCTGATGCCGCCGT
GTTCCGGCTGTCAGCGCAGGGGCGCCCGGTTCTTTTTGTCAAGACCGACCTGTCCGGTGCCCTGAATGAA
CTCCAGGACGAGGCAGCGCGGCTATCGTGGCTGGCCACGACGGGCGTTCCTTGCGCAGCTGTGCTCGACG
TTGTCACTGAAGCGGGAAGGGACTGGCTGCTATTGGGCGAAGTGCCGGGGCAGGATCTCCTGTCATCTCA
CCTTGCTCCTGCCGAGAAAGTATCCATCATGGCTGATGCAATGCGGCGGCTGCATACGCTTGATCCGGCT
ACCTGCCCATTCGACCACCAAGCGAAACATCGCATCGAGCGAGCACGTACTCGGATGGAAGCCGGTCTTG
TCGATCAGGATGATCTGGACGAAGAGCATCAGGGGCTCGCGCCAGCCGAACTGTTCGCCAGGCTCAAGGC
GCGGATGCCCGACGGCGAGGATCTCGTCGTGACCCACGGCGATGCCTGCTTGCCGAATATCATGGTGGAA
AATGGCCGCTTTTCTGGATTCATCGACTGTGGCCGGCTGGGTGTGGCGGACCGCTATCAGGACATAGCGT
TGGCTACCCGTGATATTGCTGAAGAGCTTGGCGGCGAATGGGCTGACCGCTTCCTCGTGCTTTACGGTAT
CGCCGCTCCCGATTCGCAGCGCATCGCCTTCTATCGCCTTCTTGACGAGTTCTTCTAGTATGTAAGCCCT
GTGCCTTCTAGTTGCCAGCCATCTGTTGTTTGCCCCTCCCCCGTGCCTTCCTTGACCCTGGAAGGTGCCA
CTCCCACTGTCCTTTCCTAATAAAATGAGGAAATTGCATCGCATTGTCTGAGTAGGTGTCATTCTATTCT
GGGGGGTGGGGTGGGGCAGGACAGCAAGGGGGAGGATTGGGAAGACAATAGCAGGCATGCTGGGGATGCG
GTGGGCTCTATGGTTAATTAACCAGTCAAGTCAGCTACTTGGCGAGATCGACTTGTCTGGGTTTCGACTA
CGCTCAGAATTGCGTCAGTCAAGTTCGATCTGGTCCTTGCTATTGCACCCGTTCTCCGATTACGAGTTTC
ATTTAAATCATGTGAGCAAAAGGCCAGCAAAAGGCCAGGAACCGTAAAAAGGCCGCGTTGCTGGCGTTTT
TCCATAGGCTCCGCCCCCCTGACGAGCATCACAAAAATCGACGCTCAAGTCAGAGGTGGCGAAACCCGAC
AGGACTATAAAGATACCAGGCGTTTCCCCCTGGAAGCTCCCTCGTGCGCTCTCCTGTTCCGACCCTGCCG
CTTACCGGATACCTGTCCGCCTTTCTCCCTTCGGGAAGCGTGGCGCTTTCTCATAGCTCACGCTGTAGGT
ATCTCAGTTCGGTGTAGGTCGTTCGCTCCAAGCTGGGCTGTGTGCACGAACCCCCCGTTCAGCCCGACCG
CTGCGCCTTATCCGGTAACTATCGTCTTGAGTCCAACCCGGTAAGACACGACTTATCGCCACTGGCAGCA
GCCACTGGTAACAGGATTAGCAGAGCGAGGTATGTAGGCGGTGCTACAGAGTTCTTGAAGTGGTGGCCTA
ACTACGGCTACACTAGAAGAACAGTATTTGGTATCTGCGCTCTGCTGAAGCCAGTTACCTTCGGAAAAAG
AGTTGGTAGCTCTTGATCCGGCAAACAAACCACCGCTGGTAGCGGTGGTTTTTTTGTTTGCAAGCAGCAG
ATTACGCGCAGAAAAAAAGGATCTCAAGAAGATCCTTTGATCTTTTCTACGGGGTCTGACGCTCAGTGGA
ACGAAAACTCACGTTAAGGGATTTTGGTCATGAGATTATCAAAAAGGATCTTCACCTAGATCCTTTTAAA
TTAAAAATGAAGTTTTAAATCAATCTAAAGTATATATGAGTAAACTTGGTCTGACAGTTACCAATGCTTA
ATCAGTGAGGCACCTATCTCAGCGATCTGTCTATTTCGTTCATCCATAGTTGCATTTAAATTTCCGAACT
CTCCAAGGCCCTCGTCGGAAAATCTTCAAACCTTTCGTCCGATCCATCTTGCAGGCTACCTCTCGAACGA
ACTATCGCAAGTCTCTTGGCCGGCCTTGCGCCTTGGCTATTGCTTGGCAGCGCCTATCGCCAGGTATTAC
TCCAATCCCGAATATCCGAGATCGGGATCACCCGAGAGAAGTTCAACCTACATCCTCAATCCCGATCTAT
CCGAGATCCGAGGAATATCGAAATCGGGGCGCGCCTGGTGTACCGAGAACGATCCTCTCAGTGCGAGTCT
CGACGATCCATATCGTTGCTTGGCAGTCAGCCAGTCGGAATCCAGCTTGGGACCCAGGAAGTCCAATCGT
CAGATATTGTACTCAAGCCTGGTCACGGCAGCGTACCGATCTGTTTAAACCTAGATATTGATAGTCTGAT
CGGTCAACGTATAATCGAGTCCTAGCTTTTGCAAACATCTATCAAGAGACAGGATCAGCAGGAGGCTTTC
GCATGAGTATTCAACATTTCCGTGTCGCCCTTATTCCCTTTTTTGCGGCATTTTGCCTTCCTGTTTTTGC
TCACCCAGAAACGCTGGTGAAAGTAAAAGATGCTGAAGATCAGTTGGGTGCGCGAGTGGGTTACATCGAA
CTGGATCTCAACAGCGGTAAGATCCTTGAGAGTTTTCGCCCCGAAGAACGCTTTCCAATGATGAGCACTT
TTAAAGTTCTGCTATGTGGCGCGGTATTATCCCGTATTGACGCCGGGCAAGAGCAACTCGGTCGCCGCAT
ACACTATTCTCAGAATGACTTGGTTGAGTATTCACCAGTCACAGAAAAGCATCTTACGGATGGCATGACA
GTAAGAGAATTATGCAGTGCTGCCATAACCATGAGTGATAACACTGCGGCCAACTTACTTCTGACAACGA
TTGGAGGACCGAAGGAGCTAACCGCTTTTTTGCACAACATGGGGGATCATGTAACTCGCCTTGATCGTTG
GGAACCGGAGCTGAATGAAGCCATACCAAACGACGAGCGTGACACCACGATGCCTGTAGCAATGGCAACA
ACCTTGCGTAAACTATTAACTGGCGAACTACTTACTCTAGCTTCCCGGCAACAGTTGATAGACTGGATGG
AGGCGGATAAAGTTGCAGGACCACTTCTGCGCTCGGCCCTTCCGGCTGGCTGGTTTATTGCTGATAAATC
TGGAGCCGGTGAGCGTGGGTCTCGCGGTATCATTGCAGCACTGGGGCCAGATGGTAAGCCCTCCCGTATC
GTAGTTATCTACACGACGGGGAGTCAGGCAACTATGGATGAACGAAATAGACAGATCGCTGAGATAGGTG
CCTCACTGATTAAGCATTGGTAACCGATTCTAGGTGCATTGGCGCAGAAAAAAATGCCTGATGCGACGCT
GCGCGTCTTATACTCCCACATATGCCAGATTCAGCAACGGATACGGCTTCCCCAACTTGCCCACTTCCAT
ACGTGTCCTCCTTACCAGAAATTTATCCTTAAGATCCCGAATCGTTTAAACTCGACTCTGGCTCTATCGA
ATCTCCGTCGTTTCGAGCTTACGCGAACAGCCGTGGCGCTCATTTGCTCGTCGGGCATCGAATCTCGTCA
GCTATCGTCAGCTTACCTTTTTGGCAGCGATCGCGGCTCCCGACATCTTGGACCATTAGCTCCACAGGTA
TCTTCTTCCCTCTAGTGGTCATAACAGCAGCTTCAGCTACCTCTCAATTCAAAAAACCCCTCAAGACCCG
TTTAGAGGCCCCAAGGGGTTATGCTATCAATCGTTGCGTTACACACACAAAAAACCAACACACATCCATC
TTCGATGGATAGCGATTTTATTATCTAACTGCTGATCGAGTGTAGCCAGATCTAGTAATCAATTACGGGG
TCATTAGTTCATAGCCCATATATGGAGTTCCGCGTTACATAACTTACGGTAAATGGCCCGCCTGGCTGAC
CGCCCAACGACCCCCGCCCATTGACGTCAATAATGACGTATGTTCCCATAGTAACGCCAATAGGGACTTT
CCATTGACGTCAATGGGTGGAGTATTTACGGTAAACTGCCCACTTGGCAGTACATCAAGTGTATCATATG
CCAAGTACGCCCCCTATTGACGTCAATGACGGTAAATGGCCCGCCTGGCATTATGCCCAGTACATGACCT
TATGGGACTTTCCTACTTGGCAGTACATCTACGTATTAGTCATCGCTATTACCATGCTGATGCGGTTTTG
GCAGTACATCAATGGGCGTGGATAGCGGTTTGACTCACGGGGATTTCCAAGTCTCCACCCCATTGACGTC
AATGGGAGTTTGTTTTGGCACCAAAATCAACGGGACTTTCCAAAATGTCGTAACAACTCCGCCCCATTGA
CGCAAATGGGCGGTAGGCGTGTACGGTGGGAGGTCTATATAAGCAGAGCTGGTTTAGTGAACCGTCAGAT
CGCCTGGAGACGCCATCCACGCTGTTTTGACCTCCATAGAAGACACCGGGACCGATCCAGCCTCCCCTCG
AAGCTTACATGTGGTACCGAGCTCGGATCCTGAGAACTTCAGGGTGAGTCTATGGGACCCTTGATGTTTT
CTTTCCCCTTCTTTTCTATGGTTAAGTTCATGTCATAGGAAGGGGAGAAGTAACAGGGTACACATATTGA
CCAAATCAGGGTAATTTTGCATTTGTAATTTTAAAAAATGCTTTCTTCTTTTAATATACTTTTTTGTTTA
TCTTATTTCTAATACTTTCCCTAATCTCTTTCTTTCAGGGCAATAATGATACAATGTATCATGCCTCTTT
GCACCATTCTAAAGAATAACAGTGATAATTTCTGGGTTAAGGCAATAGCAATATTTCTGCATATAAATAT
TTCTGCATATAAATTGTAACTGATGTAAGAGGTTTCATATTGCTAATAGCAGCTACAATCCAGCTACCAT
TCTGCTTTTATTTTATGGTTGGGATAAGGCTGGATTATTCTGAGTCCAAGCTAGGCCCTTTTGCTAATCA
TGTTCATACCTCTTATCTTCCTCCCACAGCTCCTGGGCAACGTGCTGGTCTGTGTGCTGGCCCATCACTT
TGGCAAAGGCGGCCGCC
